Addgene plasmid #241243: GfaABC1D-DIO-Lck-mCherry-ibARK-4x6T
Purpose: Cre-dependent expression plasma membrane-tethered ibARK with higher specificity in astrocytes
Depositing lab: Jun Nagai. Depositing organization: RIKEN Center for Brain Science. Publication: The astrocytic ensemble acts as a multiday trace to stabilize memory. Dewa KI, Kaseda K, Kuwahara A, Kubotera H, Yamasaki A, Awata N, Komori A, Holtz MA, Kasai A, Skibbe H, Takata N, Yokoyama T, Tsuda M, Numata G, Nakamura S, Takimoto E, Sakamoto M, Ito M, Masuda T, Nagai J. Nature. 2025 Oct 15. doi: 10.1038/s41586-025-09619-2. PubMed 41094146.
Backbone
  Vector backbone: Unknown
  Vector type: AAV
Growth in bacteria
  Bacterial resistance: Ampicillin, 100 μg/mL
  Growth temperature: 37°C
  Growth strain: NEB Stable
  Copy number: High Copy
Gene/Insert
  Gene/Insert name: DIO-Lck-mCherry-ibARK-4x6T
  Species: B. taurus (bovine)
  Cloning method: Restriction Enzyme; 5′ cloning site Unknown (unknown if destroyed)
Terms and licenses: Academic/Nonprofit Terms; Industry Terms: Not Available to Industry
How to cite: GfaABC1D-DIO-Lck-mCherry-ibARK-4x6T was a gift from Jun Nagai (Addgene plasmid # 241243 ; http://n2t.net/addgene:241243 ; RRID:Addgene_241243)
