[The description below was written by a language model from this plasmid's Addgene catalogue record and pLannotate feature annotations shown in this document.]
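Description:
GfaABC1D-DIO-Lck-mCherry-ibARK-4x6T is an AAV transfer plasmid (about 7 kb; the backbone is recorded as unknown) designed for Cre-dependent, astrocyte-directed expression of a membrane-tethered iβARK fusion. It is propagated in bacteria through a high-copy ColE1/pUC-type origin with ampicillin selection (AmpR with its bla promoter), and it also carries an f1 origin. The expression cassette lies between AAV2 inverted terminal repeats, which allow the intervening DNA to be packaged into recombinant AAV. The right ITR is annotated in full, whereas only short fragments were detected on the left side.

The payload is a single open reading frame placed in reverse orientation between oppositely oriented lox2272 and loxP pairs, the standard DIO/FLEx arrangement. Cre recombination flips the cassette into the sense orientation and locks it there, so the fusion is made only in Cre-expressing cells. The fusion consists of an N-terminal fragment of mouse Lck, which serves as a plasma-membrane targeting motif, followed by the red fluorescent protein mCherry and a fragment of bovine GRK2 (β-adrenergic receptor kinase 1), the iβARK moiety. Short attB1/attB2 remnants flank the lox sites.

The GfaABC1D promoter named in the title, a compact GFAP-derived astrocyte promoter, is not annotated in the feature table but presumably occupies the unannotated region upstream of the lox sites. Likewise, the "4x6T" element is unannotated. It may lie in the gap downstream of the cassette, and the record links it only to higher astrocyte specificity. A short SV40 large T antigen-derived fragment, a WPRE and the hGH polyadenylation signal complete the transcript. The associated publication concerns astrocyte ensembles in memory.
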