Features (pLannotate 1.2.2; 23 found; start..end, strand, type, name):
     23..611     +  rep_origin     ori: high-copy-number ColE1/pMB1/pBR322/pUC origin of replication
    684..711     +  repeat_region  AAV2 ITR (fragment): inverted terminal repeat of adeno-associated virus serotype 2 inverted
    740..767     +  repeat_region  AAV2 ITR (fragment): inverted terminal repeat of adeno-associated virus serotype 2 inverted
   1506..1522    +  protein_bind   attB1 (fragment): mutant version of attB; recombination site for the Gateway® BP reaction BP Clonase™
   1523..1556    +  protein_bind   lox2272: Cre-mediated recombination occurs in the 8-bp core sequence (GGATACTT). lox2272 sites are compatible with each other, but incompatible with loxP or loxN sites (Lee and Saito, 1988). Cre recombinase
   1589..1622    +  protein_bind   loxP: Cre-mediated recombination occurs in the 8-bp core sequence (GCATACAT). Cre recombinase
   1647..2072    -  CDS            GRK2 (fragment): ARBK1_BOVIN - Also known as ADRBK1. Experimental evidence at protein level: Swiss-Prot protein existence level 1. Specifically phosphorylates the agonist-occupied form of the beta-adrenergic and closely related receptors, probably inducing a desensitization of them (By similarity). Key regulator of LPAR1 signaling (By similarity). Competes with RALA for binding to LPAR1 thus affecting the signaling properties of the receptor (By similarity). Desensitizes LPAR1 and LPAR2 in a phosphorylation-independent manner (By similarity). Positively regulates ciliary smoothened (SMO)- dependent Hedgehog (H
   2070..2777    -  CDS            mCherry: mCherry is a basic (constitutively fluorescent) red fluorescent protein published in 2004, derived from Discosoma sp.. It is reported to be a very rapidly-maturing monomer with low acid sensitivity.
   2784..2891    -  CDS            Lck (fragment): LCK_MOUSE - Also known as Lsk-t. Experimental evidence at protein level: Swiss-Prot protein existence level 1. Non-receptor tyrosine-protein kinase that plays an essential role in the selection and maturation of developing T-cells in the thymus and in the function of mature T-cells. Plays a key role in T- cell antigen receptor (TCR)-linked signal transduction pathways. Constitutively associated with the cytoplasmic portions of the CD4 and CD8 surface receptors. Association of the TCR with a peptide antigen- bound MHC complex facilitates the interaction of CD4 and CD8 with MHC class II and clas
   2904..2937    -  protein_bind   lox2272: Cre-mediated recombination occurs in the 8-bp core sequence (GGATACTT). lox2272 sites are compatible with each other, but incompatible with loxP or loxN sites (Lee and Saito, 1988). Cre recombinase
   2970..3003    -  protein_bind   loxP: Cre-mediated recombination occurs in the 8-bp core sequence (GCATACAT). Cre recombinase
   3004..3021    -  protein_bind   attB2 (fragment): mutant version of attB; recombination site for the Gateway® BP reaction BP Clonase™
   3622..3705    +  CDS            large T antigen (fragment): large T antigen from SV40 (simian virus 40)
   3750..4338    +  misc_feature   WPRE: woodchuck hepatitis virus posttranscriptional regulatory element
   4342..4359    +  misc_feature   MCS (fragment): pUC18/19 multiple cloning site
   4396..4872    +  polyA_signal   hGH poly(A) signal: human growth hormone polyadenylation signal
   4921..5061    +  repeat_region  AAV2 ITR: inverted terminal repeat of adeno-associated virus serotype 2 inverted
   5066..5117    -  misc_feature   bom (fragment): basis of mobility region from pBR322
   5136..5591    +  rep_origin     f1 ori (sequence partly withheld): f1 bacteriophage origin of replication; arrow indicates direction of (+) strand synthesis
   5592..5641    -  misc_feature   bom (fragment): basis of mobility region from pBR322
   5743..5778    -  CDS            rop (fragment): Rop protein, which maintains plasmids at low copy number; rop
   5873..5977    +  promoter       AmpR promoter: bla
   5978..6838    +  CDS            AmpR: β-lactamase; bla; confers resistance to ampicillin, carbenicillin, and related antibiotics
>Addgene plasmid #241243 | GfaABC1D-DIO-Lck-mCherry-ibARK-4x6T | addgene full sequence | sequence record 483103 | Addgene NGS Result
TAGAAAAGATCAAAGGATCTTCTTGAGATCCTTTTTTTCTGCGCGTAATCTGCTGCTTGCAAACAAAAAA
ACCACCGCTACCAGCGGTGGTTTGTTTGCCGGATCAAGAGCTACCAACTCTTTTTCCGAAGGTAACTGGC
TTCAGCAGAGCGCAGATACCAAATACTGTTCTTCTAGTGTAGCCGTAGTTAGGCCACCACTTCAAGAACT
CTGTAGCACCGCCTACATACCTCGCTCTGCTAATCCTGTTACCAGTGGCTGCTGCCAGTGGCGATAAGTC
GTGTCTTACCGGGTTGGACTCAAGACGATAGTTACCGGATAAGGCGCAGCGGTCGGGCTGAACGGGGGGT
TCGTGCACACAGCCCAGCTTGGAGCGAACGACCTACACCGAACTGAGATACCTACAGCGTGAGCTATGAG
AAAGCGCCACGCTTCCCGAAGGGAGAAAGGCGGACAGGTATCCGGTAAGCGGCAGGGTCGGAACAGGAGA
GCGCACGAGGGAGCTTCCAGGGGGAAACGCCTGGTATCTTTATAGTCCTGTCGGGTTTCGCCACCTCTGA
CTTGAGCGTCGATTTTTGTGATGCTCGTCAGGGGGGCGGAGCCTATGGAAAAACGCCAGCAACGCGGCCT
TTTTACGGTTCCTGGCCTTTTGCTGGCCTTTTGCTCACATGTCCTGCAGGCAGCTGCGCGCTCGCTCGCT
CACTGAGGCCGCCCGGGCGTCGGGCGACCTTTGGTCGCCCGGCCTCAGTGAGCGAGCGAGCGCGCAGAGA
GGGAGTGGCCAACTCCATCACTAGGGGTTCCTGCGGCCGCACGCGTACATATCCTGGTGTGGAGTAGGGG
ACGCTGCTCTGACAGAGGCTCGGGGGCCTGAGCTGGCTCTGTGAGCTGGGGAGGAGGCAGACAGCCAGGC
CTTGTCTGCAAGCAGACCTGGCAGCATTGGGCTGGCCGCCCCCCAGGGCCTCCTCTTCATGCCCAGTGAA
TGACTCACCTTGGCACAGACACAATGTTCGGGGTGGGCACAGTGCCTGCTTCCCGCCGCACCCCAGCCCC
CCTCAAATGCCTTCCGAGAAGCCCATTGAGCAGGGGGCTTGCATTGCACCCCAGCCTGACAGCCTGGCAT
CTTGGGATAAAAGCAGCACAGCCCCCTAGGGGCTGCCCTTGCTGTGTGGCGCCACCGGCGGTGGAGAACA
AGGCTCTATTCAGCCTGTGCCCAGGAAAGGGGATCAGGGGATGCCCAGGCATGGACAGTGGGTGGCAGGG
GGGGAGAGGAGGGCTGTCTGCTTCCCAGAAGTCCAAGGACACAAATGGGTGAGGGGAGAGCTCTCCCCAT
AGCTGGGCTGCGGCCCAACCCCACCCCCTCAGGCTATGCCAGGGGGTGTTGCCAGGGGCACCCGGGCATC
GCCAGTCTAGCCCACTCCTTCATAAAGCCCTCGCATCCCAGGAGCGAGCAGAGCCAGAGCAGGTTGGAGA
GGAGACGCATCACCTCCGCTGCTCGCTTAATTAAGGTACAAAAAAGCAGGCTATAACTTCGTATAGGATA
CTTTATACGAAGTTATCCTCGAGTACCGGTCACGCGTACGCAAGCTTGATAACTTCGTATAGCATACATT
ATACGAAGTTATCCTAGGGCCACCCTAGCCACTACCGTGGATGTTGAGCTCTACATTCTTCCACTGGCAA
AATCGTGTGAATTTATCGCTCTCGATGAATTTCTGGAACACGTCTCCTCGGAGGTTCTGGCAAATTTCTT
CAATATATGGCTGGAAGAGATCCGGAGGCACCTGCTTCTTCACCAGATGGCCCTGGACGTGCTCAATGGC
GCTCTTCGAGAAAGGATGTGAGCAGGCCAGCAGCTCCTTCATGATGTACGTGTCGAAGATCTCTCGGCTG
CAGACCAGGCGCTCCTCCTCTGTCTCCAGCTTCTCGTATTTCTTGATCTCCTCGTAGAACTCTACCAAGG
GCTTGGCCTCCTCCAGGTGCTTCAGGCAGAAGTCTCGGAAAAGCAGGTACCCCAGCTTCTGGGAGAAGAT
CTTCTCAAAAGTCACCTCGCCCCGGTCCTCCAGGTACTTCTTGTACAGCTCGTCCATGCCGCCGGTGGAG
TGGCGGCCCTCGGCGCGTTCGTACTGTTCCACGATGGTGTAGTCCTCGTTGTGGGAGGTGATGTCCAACT
TGATGTTGACGTTGTAGGCGCCGGGCAGCTGCACGGGCTTCTTGGCCTTGTAGGTGGTCTTGACCTCAGC
GTCGTAGTGGCCGCCGTCCTTCAGCTTCAGCCTCTGCTTGATCTCGCCCTTCAGGGCGCCGTCCTCGGGG
TACATCCGCTCGGAGGAGGCCTCCCAGCCCATGGTCTTCTTCTGCATTACGGGGCCGTCGGAGGGGAAGT
TGGTGCCGCGCAGCTTCACCTTGTAGATGAACTCGCCGTCCTGCAGGGAGGAGTCCTGGGTCACGGTCAC
CACGCCGCCGTCCTCGAAGTTCATCACGCGCTCCCACTTGAAGCCCTCGGGGAAGGACAGCTTCAAGTAG
TCGGGGATGTCGGCGGGGTGCTTCACGTAGGCCTTGGAGCCGTACATGAACTGAGGGGACAGGATGTCCC
AGGCGAAGGGCAGGGGGCCACCCTTGGTCACCTTCAGCTTGGCGGTCTGGGTGCCCTCGTAGGGGCGGCC
CTCGCCCTCGCCCTCGATCTCGAACTCGTGGCCGTTCACGGAGCCCTCCATGTGCACCTTGAAGCGCATG
AACTCCTTGATGATGGCCATGTTATCCTCCTCGCCCTTGCTCACCATGGTGGCGACCGGTGGATCAATTC
GAAGCTTCGGCGGGGGATAATGGCAGTTCTCACACACGTCAATGTTCTCCATCCAGTCATCTTCAGGGTT
TGAGCTGCAGCCACAGCCCATGGTGGCTCTAGAATAACTTCGTATAAAGTATCCTATACGAAGTTATAGG
TACCTGAGCTCAACATCGATAGCACTAGTATAACTTCGTATAATGTATGCTATACGAAGTTATACCCAGC
TTTCTTGTACACGCTAGCCAATTGGGATCCATCGATTGATCAACTAGTCATATGGGCATTCACCGCGTGC
CTTACTACGCGTATTCTTAAGCAATAAGCGAATATAACACGGTCGATCTAAAAAGGTTAGCTGGGTGTGT
TAGAAGCCCTGCAAGACGACCTGCGCATTATTACTCACGGTACGACGCATTATTACTCACGGTACGAGGC
ATTCACCGCGTGCCTTACTACGCGTATTCTTAAGCAATAAGCGAATATAACACGGTCGATCTAAAAAGGT
TAGCTGGGTGTGTTAGAAGCCCTGCAAGACGACCTGGGCATTCACCGCGTGCCTTACTACGCGTATTCTT
AAGCAATAAGCGAATATAACACGGTCGATCTAAAAAGGTTAGCTGGGTGTGTTAGAAGCCCTGCAAGACG
ACCTGGGTACCGCATTATTACTCACGGTACGACGCATTATTACTCACGGTACGAGGCATTCACCGCGTGC
CTTACTACGCGTATTCTTAAGCAATAAGCGAATATAACACGGTCGATCTAAAAAGGTTAGCTGGGTGTGT
TAGAAGCCCTGCAAGACGACCTGGGTACCAGGTAAAGCGGCCGCGACTCTAGATCATAATCAGCCATACC
ACATTTGTAGAGGTTTTACTTGCTTTAAAAAACCTCCCACACCTCCCCCTGAACCTGAAACATAAAATGA
ATGCAATTCTGCCTCGAGCAGCGATATCATACCGTCGACAATCAACCTCTGGATTACAAAATTTGTGAAA
GATTGACTGGTATTCTTAACTATGTTGCTCCTTTTACGCTATGTGGATACGCTGCTTTAATGCCTTTGTA
TCATGCTATTGCTTCCCGTATGGCTTTCATTTTCTCCTCCTTGTATAAATCCTGGTTGCTGTCTCTTTAT
GAGGAGTTGTGGCCCGTTGTCAGGCAACGTGGCGTGGTGTGCACTGTGTTTGCTGACGCAACCCCCACTG
GTTGGGGCATTGCCACCACCTGTCAGCTCCTTTCCGGGACTTTCGCTTTCCCCCTCCCTATTGCCACGGT
GGAACTCATCGCCGCCTGTCTTGCCCGCTGCTGGACAGGGGCTCGGCTGTTGGGCACTGACAATTCCGTG
GTGTTGTCGGGGAAGCTGACGTCCTTTCCATGGCTGCTCGCCTGTGTTGCCACCTGGATTCTGCGCGGGA
CGTCCTTCTGCTACGTCCCTTCGGCCCTCAATCCAGCGGACCTTCCTTCCCGCGGCCTGCTGCCGGCTCT
GCGGCCTCTTCCGCGTCTTCGCCTTCGCCCTCAGACGAGTCGGATCTCCCTTTGGGCCGCCTCCCCGCCT
GTCTAGAGTCGACCTGCAGAAGCTTGCCTCGAGCAGCGCTGCTCGAGAGATCTACGGGTGGCATCCCTGT
GACCCCTCCCCAGTGCCTCTCCTGGCCCTGGAAGTTGCCACTCCAGTGCCCACCAGCCTTGTCCTAATAA
AATTAAGTTGCATCATTTTGTCTGACTAGGTGTCCTTCTATAATATTATGGGGTGGAGGGGGGTGGTATG
GAGCAAGGGGCAAGTTGGGAAGACAACCTGTAGGGCCTGCGGGGTCTATTGGGAACCAAGCTGGAGTGCA
GTGGCACAATCTTGGCTCACTGCAATCTCCGCCTCCTGGGTTCAAGCGATTCTCCTGCCTCAGCCTCCCG
AGTTGTTGGGATTCCAGGCATGCATGACCAGGCTCAGCTAATTTTTGTTTTTTTGGTAGAGACGGGGTTT
CACCATATTGGCCAGGCTGGTCTCCAACTCCTAATCTCAGGTGATCTACCCACCTTGGCCTCCCAAATTG
CTGGGATTACAGGCGTGAACCACTGCTCCCTTCCCTGTCCTTCTGATTTTGTAGGTAACCACGTGGTGGT
GGTGCGGACCGAGCGGCCGCAGGAACCCCTAGTGATGGAGTTGGCCACTCCCTCTCTGCGCGCTCGCTCG
CTCACTGAGGCCGGGCGACCAAAGGTCGCCCGACGCCCGGGCTTTGCCCGGGCGGCCTCAGTGAGCGAGC
GAGCGCGCAGCTGCCTGCAGGGGCGCCTGATGCGGTATTTTCTCCTTACGCATCTGTGCGGTATTTCACA
CCGCATA
[95 nt withheld, positions 5118-5212]
T
[46 nt withheld, positions 5214-5259]
C
[141 nt withheld, positions 5261-5401]
CCTTTGACGTTGGAGTCCACGTTCTTT
[37 nt withheld, positions 5429-5465]
ACTCTATCTCGGGCTATTCTTTTGATTTATAAGGGATTTTGCCGATTTCGGTCTATTGGTTAAAAAATGA
GCTGATTTAACAAAAATTTAACGCGAATTTTAACAAAATATTAACGTTTACAATTTTATGGTGCACTCTC
AGTACAATCTGCTCTGATGCCGCATAGTTAAGCCAGCCCCGACACCCGCCAACACCCGCTGACGCGCCCT
GACGGGCTTGTCTGCTCCCGGCATCCGCTTACAGACAAGCTGTGACCGTCTCCGGGAGCTGCATGTGTCA
GAGGTTTTCACCGTCATCACCGAAACGCGCGAGACGAAAGGGCCTCGTGATACGCCTATTTTTATAGGTT
AATGTCATGATAATAATGGTTTCTTAGACGTCAGGTGGCACTTTTCGGGGAAATGTGCGCGGAACCCCTA
TTTGTTTATTTTTCTAAATACATTCAAATATGTATCCGCTCATGAGACAATAACCCTGATAAATGCTTCA
ATAATATTGAAAAAGGAAGAGTATGAGTATTCAACATTTCCGTGTCGCCCTTATTCCCTTTTTTGCGGCA
TTTTGCCTTCCTGTTTTTGCTCACCCAGAAACGCTGGTGAAAGTAAAAGATGCTGAAGATCAGTTGGGTG
CACGAGTGGGTTACATCGAACTGGATCTCAACAGCGGTAAGATCCTTGAGAGTTTTCGCCCCGAAGAACG
TTTTCCAATGATGAGCACTTTTAAAGTTCTGCTATGTGGCGCGGTATTATCCCGTATTGACGCCGGGCAA
GAGCAACTCGGTCGCCGCATACACTATTCTCAGAATGACTTGGTTGAGTACTCACCAGTCACAGAAAAGC
ATCTTACGGATGGCATGACAGTAAGAGAATTATGCAGTGCTGCCATAACCATGAGTGATAACACTGCGGC
CAACTTACTTCTGACAACGATCGGAGGACCGAAGGAGCTAACCGCTTTTTTGCACAACATGGGGGATCAT
GTAACTCGCCTTGATCGTTGGGAACCGGAGCTGAATGAAGCCATACCAAACGACGAGCGTGACACCACGA
TGCCTGTAGCAATGGCAACAACGTTGCGCAAACTATTAACTGGCGAACTACTTACTCTAGCTTCCCGGCA
ACAATTAATAGACTGGATGGAGGCGGATAAAGTTGCAGGACCACTTCTGCGCTCGGCCCTTCCGGCTGGC
TGGTTTATTGCTGATAAATCTGGAGCCGGTGAGCGTGGGTCTCGCGGTATCATTGCAGCACTGGGGCCAG
ATGGTAAGCCCTCCCGTATCGTAGTTATCTACACGACGGGGAGTCAGGCAACTATGGATGAACGAAATAG
ACAGATCGCTGAGATAGGTGCCTCACTGATTAAGCATTGGTAACTGTCAGACCAAGTTTACTCATATATA
CTTTAGATTGATTTAAAACTTCATTTTTAATTTAAAAGGATCTAGGTGAAGATCCTTTTTGATAATCTCA
TGACCAAAATCCCTTAACGTGAGTTTTCGTTCCACTGAGCGTCAGACCCCG
